>Addgene plasmid #30690 | pBS-F1-ATG | depositor partial sequence | sequence record 14171 | Author sequence
GGTACCCGCCCATATGCTTGCCCTGTCGAGTCCTGTGACCGCCGCTTCAGTCGTTCTGACGCTCTCACCC
AGCACATCCGGATCCACACCGGCCAGAAGCCCTTCCAGTGTCGCATCTGCATGCGTAACTTCAGTCGCTC
CAGCCACCTGACCACCCACATCAGGACCCACACAGGCGAGAAGCCTTTTGCATGCGACATTTGTGGGAGG
AAGTTTGCCAGGAGTGATGAACGCAAGAGGCATACCAAAATCCATACAGGTGAAAAGTAATCTAGA
