>Addgene plasmid #30690 | pBS-F1-ATG | addgene partial sequence | sequence record 38911 | T7 5'-TAATACGACTCACTATAGGG-3'
TCGAGTCCTGTGACCGCCGCTTCAGTCGTTCTGACGCTCTCACCCAGCACATCCGGATCCACACCGGCCA
GAAGCCCTTCCAGTGTCGCATCTGCATGCGTAACTTCAGTCGCTCCAGCCACCTGACCACCCACATCAGG
ACCCACACAGGCGAGAAGCCTTTTGCATGCGACATTTGTGGGAGGAAGTTTGCCAGGAGTGATGAACGCA
AGAGGCATACCAAAATCCATACAGGTGAAAAGTAATCTAGAGCGGCCGCCACCGCGGTGGAGCTCCAGCT
TTTGTTCCCTTTAGTGAGGGTTAATTGCGCGCTTGGCGTAATCATGGTCATAGCTGTTTCCTGTGTGAAA
TTGTTATCCGCTCACAATTCCACACAACATACGAGCCGGAAGCATAAAGTGTAAAGCCTGGGGTGCCTAA
TGAGTGAGCTAACTCACATTAATTGCGTTGCGCTCACTGCCCGCTTTCCAGTCGGGAAACCTGTCGTGCC
AGCTGCATTAATGAATCGGCCAACGCGCGGGGAGAGGCGGTTTGCGTATTGGGCGCTCTTCCGCTTCCTC
GCTCACTGACTCGCTGCGCTCGGTCGTTCGGCTGCGGCGAGCGGTATCAGCTCACTCAAAGGCGGTAATA
CGGTTATCCACAGAATCAGGGGATAACGCAGGAAAGAACATGTGAGCAAAAGGCCAGCAAAAGGCCAGGA
ACCGTAAAAAGGCCGCGTTGCTGGCGTTTTTCCATAGGCTCCGCCCCCCTGACGAGCATCACAAAAATCG
ACGCTCAAGTCAGA
