[The description below was written by a language model from this plasmid's Addgene catalogue record.]
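Description:
pBS-F1-ATG is a small bacterial cloning vector built on the pBluescript II SK(+) backbone (about 2.9 kb without insert). It is maintained in E. coli as a high-copy plasmid under ampicillin selection. No feature table accompanies the record. From general knowledge of the backbone, pBluescript II SK(+) normally carries a pUC-type origin of replication, an f1 origin for single-stranded DNA production, the AmpR beta-lactamase gene, and a multiple cloning site within a lacZα fragment flanked by T7 and T3 promoters. This fits the T7 and T3 primers listed for sequencing across the insert.

The payload is a 276 bp fragment named "F1 ATG", cloned by restriction digestion between KpnI at the 5′ end and XbaI at the 3′ end. Both sites are retained, so the fragment can be excised again or moved into another vector. The record does not state what the insert encodes. The associated publication concerns modularly assembled zinc-finger nucleases in zebrafish, so the name plausibly denotes a finger 1 position zinc-finger module recognising the DNA triplet ATG, but this is an inference from the name and context, not a documented annotation. The record lists no eukaryotic promoter, tag, reporter or expression cassette, and the vector type is given simply as a cloning vector. The plasmid therefore appears to be an archival source of a single module, to be combined with other modules by restriction-based subcloning when building multi-finger arrays, and not an expression construct in its own right.
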