Addgene plasmid #30690: pBS-F1-ATG
Depositing lab: Nathan Lawson & Scot Wolfe. Depositing organization: University of Massachusetts, Worcester. Publication: Evaluation and application of modularly assembled zinc-finger nucleases in zebrafish. Zhu C, Smith T, McNulty J, Rayla AL, Lakshmanan A, Siekmann AF, Buffardi M, Meng X, Shin J, Padmanabhan A, Cifuentes D, Giraldez AJ, Look AT, Epstein JA, Lawson ND, Wolfe SA. Development. 2011 Oct;138(20):4555-64. 10.1242/dev.066779 PubMed 21937602.
Backbone
  Vector backbone: pBlueScript II SK(+)
  Backbone size w/o insert (bp): 2877
  Vector type: Cloning vector
Growth in bacteria
  Bacterial resistance: Ampicillin, 100 μg/mL
  Growth temperature: 37°C
  Growth strain: DH5alpha
  Growth instructions: XL1Blue
  Copy number: High Copy
Gene/Insert
  Gene/Insert name: F1 ATG
  Insert size (bp): 276
  Cloning method: Restriction Enzyme; 5′ cloning site KpnI (not destroyed); 3′ cloning site XbalI (not destroyed)
  Sequencing primers: 5′ T7; 3′ T3
Terms and licenses: Academic/Nonprofit Terms; Industry Terms: Not Available to Industry
How to cite: pBS-F1-ATG was a gift from Nathan Lawson & Scot Wolfe (Addgene plasmid # 30690 ; http://n2t.net/addgene:30690 ; RRID:Addgene_30690)
